>Addgene plasmid #175246 | EGFP-PML peptide | addgene full sequence | sequence record 345654 | Addgene NGS Result
GATAATGTTTTTTGCGCCGACATCATAACGGTTCTGGCAAATATTCTGAAATGAGCTGTTGACAATTAAT
CATCGGCTCGTATAATGTGTGGAATTGTGAGCGGATAACAATTTCACACAGGAAACAGCCAGTCCGTTTA
GGTGTTTTCACGAGCACTTCACCAACAAGGACCATAGATTATGAAAACTGAAGAAGGTAAACTGGTAATC
TGGATTAACGGCGATAAAGGCTATAACGGTCTCGCTGAAGTCGGTAAGAAATTCGAGAAAGATACCGGAA
TTAAAGTCACCGTTGAGCATCCGGATAAACTGGAAGAGAAATTCCCACAGGTTGCGGCAACTGGCGATGG
CCCTGACATTATCTTCTGGGCACACGACCGCTTTGGTGGCTACGCTCAATCTGGCCTGTTGGCTGAAATC
ACCCCGGACAAAGCGTTCCAGGACAAGCTGTATCCGTTTACCTGGGATGCCGTACGTTACAACGGCAAGC
TGATTGCTTACCCGATCGCTGTTGAAGCGTTATCGCTGATTTATAACAAAGATCTGCTGCCGAACCCGCC
AAAAACCTGGGAAGAGATCCCGGCGCTGGATAAAGAACTGAAAGCGAAAGGTAAGAGCGCGCTGATGTTC
AACCTGCAAGAACCGTACTTCACCTGGCCGCTGATTGCTGCTGACGGGGGTTATGCGTTCAAGTATGAAA
ACGGCAAGTACGACATTAAAGACGTGGGCGTGGATAACGCTGGCGCGAAAGCGGGTCTGACCTTCCTGGT
TGACCTGATTAAAAACAAACACATGAATGCAGACACCGATTACTCCATCGCAGAAGCTGCCTTTAATAAA
GGCGAAACAGCGATGACCATCAACGGCCCGTGGGCATGGTCCAACATCGACACCAGCAAAGTGAATTATG
GTGTAACGGTACTGCCGACCTTCAAGGGTCAACCATCCAAACCGTTCGTTGGCGTGCTGAGCGCAGGTAT
TAACGCCGCCAGTCCGAACAAAGAGCTGGCAAAAGAGTTCCTCGAAAACTATCTGCTGACTGATGAAGGT
CTGGAAGCGGTTAATAAAGACAAACCGCTGGGTGCCGTAGCGCTGAAGTCTTACGAGGAAGAGTTGGCGA
AAGATCCACGTATTGCCGCCACCATGGAAAACGCCCAGAAAGGTGAAATCATGCCGAACATCCCGCAGAT
GTCCGCTTTCTGGTATGCCGTGCGTACTGCGGTGATCAACGCCGCCAGCGGTCGTCAGACTGTCGATGAA
GCCCTGAAAGACGCGCAGACTAATTCGAGCTCGAACAACAACAACAATAACAATAACAACAACCTCGGGA
TCGAGGGAAGGATTTCAGAATTTGAAAACCTGTATTTTCAGGGCGAATTCGTGAGCAAGGGCGAGGAGCT
GTTCACCGGGGTGGTGCCCATCCTGGTCGAGCTGGACGGCGACGTAAACGGCCACAAGTTCAGCGTGTCC
GGCGAGGGCGAGGGCGATGCCACCTACGGCAAGCTGACCCTGAAGTTCATCTGCACCACCGGCAAGCTGC
CCGTGCCCTGGCCCACCCTCGTGACCACCCTGACCTACGGCGTGCAGTGCTTCAGCCGCTACCCCGACCA
CATGAAGCAGCACGACTTCTTCAAGTCCGCCATGCCCGAAGGCTACGTCCAGGAGCGCACCATCTTCTTC
AAGGACGACGGCAACTACAAGACCCGCGCCGAGGTGAAGTTCGAGGGCGACACCCTGGTGAACCGCATCG
AGCTGAAGGGCATCGACTTCAAGGAGGACGGCAACATCCTGGGGCACAAGCTGGAGTACAACTACAACAG
CCACAACGTCTATATCATGGCCGACAAGCAGAAGAACGGCATCAAGGTGAACTTCAAGATCCGCCACAAC
ATCGAGGACGGCAGCGTGCAGCTCGCCGACCACTACCAGCAGAACACCCCCATCGGCGACGGCCCCGTGC
TGCTGCCCGACAACCACTACCTGAGCACCCAGTCCAAGCTGAGCAAAGACCCCAACGAGAAGCGCGATCA
CATGGTCCTGCTGGAGTTCGTGACCGCCGCCGGGATCACTCTCGGCATGGACGAGCTGTACAAGGGCGGC
TCTGGCGGGTCAGGGGGGAGTAAAGTAGATGTGATTGATTTAACCATCGAGTCGAGCTCTGACGAAGAAG
AGGACCCACCGGCGAAGCGTGGGTCCGCTGGCTCAGCGGGATCTGCGGGAAGTGCTGGAAGCGCGGGTTC
CGCTGGGTCGGCGGGTTCAGCCGGTTCGGCGGGGAGTGCCGGGTCAGCAGGTTCAGCCAGTCAGACCCAA
TCCCCCCGCAAAGTGATCAAGATGGAGTCAGAGGAAGGATCCGAAAACCTGTATTTTCAGGGCCATCATC
ATCATCATCACTGAAAGCTTGGCACTGGCCGTCGTTTTACAACGTCGTGACTGGGAAAACCCTGGCGTTA
CCCAACTTAATCGCCTTGCAGCACATCCCCCTTTCGCCAGCTGGCGTAATAGCGAAGAGGCCCGCACCGA
TCGCCCTTCCCAACAGTTGCGCAGCCTGAATGGCGAATGGCAGCTTGGCTGTTTTGGCGGATGAGATAAG
ATTTTCAGCCTGATACAGATTAAATCAGAACGCAGAAGCGGTCTGATAAAACAGAATTTGCCTGGCGGCA
GTAGCGCGGTGGTCCCACCTGACCCCATGCCGAACTCAGAAGTGAAACGCCGTAGCGCCGATGGTAGTGT
GGGGTCTCCCCATGCGAGAGTAGGGAACTGCCAGGCATCAAATAAAACGAAAGGCTCAGTCGAAAGACTG
GGCCTTTCGTTTTATCTGTTGTTTGTCGGTGAACGCTCTCCTGAGTAGGACAAATCCGCCGGGAGCGGAT
TTGAACGTTGCGAAGCAACGGCCCGGAGGGTGGCGGGCAGGACGCCCGCCATAAACTGCCAGGCATCAAA
TTAAGCAGAAGGCCATCCTGACGGATGGCCTTTTTGCGTTTCTACAAACTCTTTTGTTTATTTTTCTAAA
TACATTCAAATATGTATCCGCTCATGAGACAATAACCCTGATAAATGCTTCAATAATATTGAAAAAGGAA
GAGTATGAGTATTCAACATTTCCGTGTCGCCCTTATTCCCTTTTTTGCGGCATTTTGCCTTCCTGTTTTT
GCTCACCCAGAAACGCTGGTGAAAGTAAAAGATGCTGAAGATCAGTTGGGTGCACGAGTGGGTTACATCG
AACTGGATCTCAACAGCGGTAAGATCCTTGAGAGTTTTCGCCCCGAAGAACGTTTCCCAATGATGAGCAC
TTTTAAAGTTCTGCTATGTGGCGCGGTATTATCCCGTGTTGACGCCGGGCAAGAGCAACTCGGTCGCCGC
ATACACTATTCTCAGAATGACTTGGTTGAGTACTCACCAGTCACAGAAAAGCATCTTACGGATGGCATGA
CAGTAAGAGAATTATGCAGTGCTGCCATAACCATGAGTGATAACACTGCGGCCAACTTACTTCTGACAAC
GATCGGAGGACCGAAGGAGCTAACCGCTTTTTTGCACAACATGGGGGATCATGTAACTCGCCTTGATCGT
TGGGAACCGGAGCTGAATGAAGCCATACCAAACGACGAGCGTGACACCACGATGCCTGTAGCAATGGCAA
CAACGTTGCGCAAACTATTAACTGGCGAACTACTTACTCTAGCTTCCCGGCAACAATTAATAGACTGGAT
GGAGGCGGATAAAGTTGCAGGACCACTTCTGCGCTCGGCCCTTCCGGCTGGCTGGTTTATTGCTGATAAA
TCTGGAGCCGGTGAGCGTGGGTCTCGCGGTATCATTGCAGCACTGGGGCCAGATGGTAAGCCCTCCCGTA
TCGTAGTTATCTACACGACGGGGAGTCAGGCAACTATGGATGAACGAAATAGACAGATCGCTGAGATAGG
TGCCTCACTGATTAAGCATTGGTAACTGTCAGACCAAGTTTACTCATATATACTTTAGATTGATT
[38 nt withheld, positions 3986-4023]
A
[37 nt withheld, positions 4025-4061]
ATTTTGTTAAAATTCGCGTTAAATTTTTGTTAAATCAGCTCATTTTTTAACCAATAGGCCGAAATCGGCA
AAATCCCTTATAAATCAAAAGAATAGCCCGAGATAGGGT
[37 nt withheld, positions 4171-4207]
AAAGAACGTGGACTCCAACGTCAAAGG
[141 nt withheld, positions 4235-4375]
G
[125 nt withheld, positions 4377-4501]
AAAGGATCTAGGTGAAGATCCTTTTTGATAATCTCATGACCAAAATCCCTTAACGTGAGTTTTCGTTCCA
CTGAGCGTCAGACCCCGTAGAAAAGATCAAAGGATCTTCTTGAGATCCTTTTTTTCTGCGCGTAATCTGC
TGCTTGCAAACAAAAAAACCACCGCTACCAGCGGTGGTTTGTTTGCCGGATCAAGAGCTACCAACTCTTT
TTCCGAAGGTAACTGGCTTCAGCAGAGCGCAGATACCAAATACTGTCCTTCTAGTGTAGCCGTAGTTAGG
CCACCACTTCAAGAACTCTGTAGCACCGCCTACATACCTCGCTCTGCTAATCCTGTTACCAGTGGCTGCT
GCCAGTGGCGATAAGTCGTGTCTTACCGGGTTGGACTCAAGACGATAGTTACCGGATAAGGCGCAGCGGT
CGGGCTGAACGGGGGGTTCGTGCACACAGCCCAGCTTGGAGCGAACGACCTACACCGAACTGAGATACCT
ACAGCGTGAGCTATGAGAAAGCGCCACGCTTCCCGAAGGGAGAAAGGCGGACAGGTATCCGGTAAGCGGC
AGGGTCGGAACAGGAGAGCGCACGAGGGAGCTTCCAGGGGGAAACGCCTGGTATCTTTATAGTCCTGTCG
GGTTTCGCCACCTCTGACTTGAGCGTCGATTTTTGTGATGCTCGTCAGGGGGGCGGAGCCTATGGAAAAA
CGCCAGCAACGCGGCCTTTTTACGGTTCCTGGCCTTTTGCTGGCCTTTTGCTCACATGTTCTTTCCTGCG
TTATCCCCTGATTCTGTGGATAACCGTATTACCGCCTTTGAGTGAGCTGATACCGCTCGCCGCAGCCGAA
CGACCGAGCGCAGCGAGTCAGTGAGCGAGGAAGCGGAAGAGCGCCTGATGCGGTATTTTCTCCTTACGCA
TCTGTGCGGTATTTCACACCGCATGTGGTGCACTCTCAGTACACCGCATGTGGTGCACTCTCAGTACAAT
CTGCTCTGATGCCGCATAGTTAAGCCAGTATACACTCCGCTATCGCTACGTGACTGGGTCATGGCTGCGC
CCCGACACCCGCCAACACCCGCTGACGCGCCCTGACGGGCTTGTCTGCTCCCGGCATCCGCTTACAGACA
AGCTGTGACCGTCTCCGGGAGCTGCATGTGTCAGAGGTTTTCACCGTCATCACCGAAACGCGCGAGGCAG
CTGCGGTAAAGCTCATCAGCGTGGTCGTGCAGCGATTCACAGATGTCTGCCTGTTCATCCGCGTCCAGCT
CGTTGAGTTTCTCCAGAAGCGTTAATGTCTGGCTTCTGATAAAGCGGGCCATGTTAAGGGCGGTTTTTTC
CTGTTTGGTCACTGATGCCTCCGTGTAAGGGGGATTTCTGTTCATGGGGGTAATGATACCGATGAAACGA
GAGAGGATGCTCACGATACGGGTTACTGATGATGAACATGCCCGGTTACTGGAACGTTGTGAGGGTAAAC
AACTGGCGGTATGGATGCGGCGGGACCAGAGAAAAATCACTCAGGGTCAATGCCAGCGCTTCGTTAATAC
AGATGTAGGTGTTCCACAGGGTAGCCAGCAGCATCCTGCGATGCAGATCCGGAACATAATGGTGCAGGGC
GCTGACTTCCGCGTTTCCAGACTTTACGAAACACGGAAACCGAAGACCATTCATGTTGTTGCTCAGGTCG
CAGACGTTTTGCAGCAGCAGTCGCTTCACGTTCGCTCGCGTATCGGTGATTCATTCTGCTAACCAGTAAG
GCAACCCCGCCAGCCTAGCCGGGTCCTCAACGACAGGAGCACGATCATGCGCACCCGTGGCCAGGACCCA
ACGCTGCCCGAAATTCCGACACCATCGAATGGTGCAAAACCTTTCGCGGTATGGCATGATAGCGCCCGGA
AGAGAGTCAATTCAGGGTGGTGAATGTGAAACCAGTAACGTTATACGATGTCGCAGAGTATGCCGGTGTC
TCTTATCAGACCGTTTCCCGCGTGGTGAACCAGGCCAGCCACGTTTCTGCGAAAACGCGGGAAAAAGTGG
AAGCGGCGATGGCGGAGCTGAATTACATTCCCAACCGCGTGGCACAACAACTGGCGGGCAAACAGTCGTT
GCTGATTGGCGTTGCCACCTCCAGTCTGGCCCTGCACGCGCCGTCGCAAATTGTCGCGGCGATTAAATCT
CGCGCCGATCAACTGGGTGCCAGCGTGGTGGTGTCGATGGTAGAACGAAGCGGCGTCGAAGCCTGTAAAG
CGGCGGTGCACAATCTTCTCGCGCAACGCGTCAGTGGGCTGATCATTAACTATCCGCTGGATGACCAGGA
TGCCATTGCTGTGGAAGCTGCCTGCACTAATGTTCCGGCGTTATTTCTTGATGTCTCTGACCAGACACCC
ATCAACAGTATTATTTTCTCCCATGAAGACGGTACGCGACTGGGCGTGGAGCATCTGGTCGCATTGGGTC
ACCAGCAAATCGCGCTGTTAGCGGGCCCATTAAGTTCTGTCTCGGCGCGTCTGCGTCTGGCTGGCTGGCA
TAAATATCTCACTCGCAATCAAATTCAGCCGATAGCGGAACGGGAAGGCGACTGGAGTGCCATGTCCGGT
TTTCAACAAACCATGCAAATGCTGAATGAGGGCATCGTTCCCACTGCGATGCTGGTTGCCAACGATCAGA
TGGCGCTGGGCGCAATGCGCGCCATTACCGAGTCCGGGCTGCGCGTTGGTGCGGATATCTCGGTAGTGGG
ATACGACGATACCGAAGACAGCTCATGTTATATCCCGCCGTTAACCACCATCAAACAGGATTTTCGCCTG
CTGGGGCAAACCAGCGTGGACCGCTTGCTGCAACTCTCTCAGGGCCAGGCGGTGAAGGGCAATCAGCTGT
TGCCCGTCTCACTGGTGAAAAGAAAAACCACCCTGGCGCCCAATACGCAAACCGCCTCTCCCCGCGCGTT
GGCCGATTCATTAATGCAGCTGGCACGACAGGTTTCCCGACTGGAAAGCGGGCAGTGAGCGCAACGCAAT
TAATGTAAGTTAGCTCACTCATTAGGCACAATTCTCATGTTTGACAGCTTATCATCGACTGCACGGTGCA
CCAATGCTTCTGGCGTCAGGCAGCCATCGGAAGCTGTGGTATGGCTGTGCAGGTCGTAAATCACTGCATA
ATTCGTGTCGCTCAAGGCGCACTCCCGTTCTG
Features (pLannotate 1.2.2; 24 found; start..end, strand, type, name):
     59..87      +  promoter       tac promoter: strong E. coli promoter; hybrid between the trp and lac UV5 promoters
     95..111     +  protein_bind   lac operator: The lac repressor binds to the lac operator to inhibit transcription in E. coli. This inhibition can be relieved by adding lactose or isopropyl-β-D-thiogalactopyranoside (IPTG). lac repressor encoded by lacI
    181..1281    +  CDS            MBP: maltose binding protein from E. coli; malE (mutated); This version of the gene does not encode a signal sequence, so MBP will remain in the cytosol.
   1354..1374    +  CDS            TEV site: tobacco etch virus (TEV) protease recognition and cleavage site
   1381..2094    +  CDS            mEGFP: mEGFP is a basic (constitutively fluorescent) green fluorescent protein published in 2002, derived from Aequorea victoria. It has moderate acid sensitivity.
   2122..2190    +  CDS            Pias2 (fragment): PIAS2_RAT - Also known as Miz1, Piasx. Experimental evidence at protein level: Swiss-Prot protein existence level 1. Functions as an E3-type small ubiquitin-like modifier (SUMO) ligase, stabilizing the interaction between UBE2I and the substrate, and as a SUMO-tethering factor. Plays a crucial role as a transcriptional coregulation in various cellular pathways, including the STAT pathway, the p53 pathway and the steroid hormone signaling pathway. The effects of this transcriptional coregulation, transactivation or silencing may vary depending upon the biological context and PIAS2 isoform studi
   2353..2373    +  CDS            TEV site: tobacco etch virus (TEV) protease recognition and cleavage site
   2374..2390    +  CDS            capTEV™ (fragment): composite tag for in vivo biotinylation, TEV protease cleavage, and 6xHis tagging
   2403..2557    +  CDS            lacZα (fragment): LacZα fragment of β-galactosidase; lacZ fragment
   2650..2765    +  ncRNA          5S rRNA: Accession: RF00001 - 5S ribosomal RNA
   2769..2855    +  terminator     rrnB T1 terminator: Escherichia coli rrnB; transcription terminator T1 from the E. coli rrnB gene
   2947..2974    +  terminator     rrnB T2 terminator: transcription terminator T2 from the E. coli rrnB gene
   2993..3084    +  promoter       AmpR promoter: bla
   3085..3945    +  CDS            AmpR: β-lactamase; bla; confers resistance to ampicillin, carbenicillin, and related antibiotics
   3987..4500    -  rep_origin     M13 ori (sequence partly withheld): M13 bacteriophage origin of replication; arrow indicates direction of (+) strand synthesis
   4611..5199    +  rep_origin     ori: high-copy-number ColE1/pMB1/pBR322/pUC origin of replication
   5385..5454    -  misc_feature   bom (fragment): basis of mobility region from pBR322
   5452..5550    -  misc_feature   bom (fragment): basis of mobility region from pBR322
   5652..5843    -  CDS            rop: Rop protein, which maintains plasmids at low copy number; rop
   5860..6240    +  CDS            YPB1_ECOLX: Protein predicted: Swiss-Prot protein existence level 4. From Escherichia coli.
   6339..6416    +  promoter       lacIq promoter: lacI (mutant); In the lacIq allele, a single base change in the promoter boosts expression of the lacI gene about 10-fold.
   6417..7499    +  CDS            lacI: lac repressor; lacI; The lac repressor binds to the lac operator to inhibit transcription in E. coli. This inhibition can be relieved by adding lactose or isopropyl-β-D-thiogalactopyranoside (IPTG).
   7512..7533    +  protein_bind   CAP binding site: CAP binding activates transcription in the presence of cAMP. E. coli catabolite activator protein
   7552..7569    +  promoter       tet promoter (fragment): E. coli promoter for tetracycline efflux protein gene
