[The description below was written by a language model from this plasmid's Addgene catalogue record and pLannotate feature annotations shown in this document.]
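Description:
EGFP-PML peptide is a bacterial expression plasmid built on a lab-derived backbone called MTTH, which by its features resembles a pMAL-type vector. It carries a ColE1/pBR322-family origin together with the rop gene and a bom region, consistent with the catalogue's low-copy designation. It also has an M13 phage origin and an ampicillin resistance cassette for selection in E. coli. Expression is driven by the hybrid tac promoter with a downstream lac operator. A plasmid-borne lacI gene under the lacIq promoter supplies repressor, so transcription stays off until it is induced with IPTG. The rrnB T1 and T2 terminators close the transcription unit.

The annotated open reading frame begins with a cytosolic maltose-binding protein lacking its signal sequence, followed by a TEV protease site and monomeric EGFP. Downstream of these lies the insert region, then a second TEV site and a fragment matching a TEV/6xHis composite tag. This arrangement suggests that the affinity tags at both ends can be cleaved away after purification to leave the fluorescent fusion.

The catalogue lists the insert as human PML, cloned between EcoRI and BamHI sites. The feature table does not annotate a PML segment, however. It instead flags a short stretch after mEGFP as resembling a fragment of the SUMO E3 ligase PIAS2. The region between that match and the second TEV site is unannotated, so the exact composition of the peptide portion cannot be determined from the record. The sequenced plasmid is also somewhat larger than the stated backbone and insert sizes combined.

The stated purpose is bacterial production and purification of a low-affinity SUMOylation substrate. The associated work examined enzymatic rate enhancement within phase-separated compartments.
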