Addgene plasmid #175246: EGFP-PML peptide
Purpose: Bacterial expression and purification, low affinity SUMOylation substrate
Depositing lab: Michael Rosen. Depositing organization: University of Texas Southwestern Medical Center. Publication: Mechanistic dissection of increased enzymatic rate in a phase-separated compartment. Peeples W, Rosen MK. Nat Chem Biol. 2021 Jun;17(6):693-702. doi: 10.1038/s41589-021-00801-x. Epub 2021 May 25. PubMed 34035521.
Backbone
  Vector backbone: MTTH
  Backbone manufacturer: lab reagent
  Backbone size w/o insert (bp): 5300
  Vector type: Bacterial Expression
Growth in bacteria
  Bacterial resistance: Ampicillin, 100 μg/mL
  Growth temperature: 37°C
  Growth strain: DH5alpha
  Copy number: Low Copy
Gene/Insert
  Gene/Insert name: PML
  Species: H. sapiens (human)
  Insert size (bp): 999
  Entrez Gene: PML (a.k.a. MYL, PP8675, RNF71, TRIM19)
  Promoter: tac
  Cloning method: Restriction Enzyme; 5′ cloning site EcoRI (not destroyed); 3′ cloning site BamHI (not destroyed)
  Sequencing primers: 5′ GGTCGTCAGACTGTCGATGAAGCC; 3′ CGCCAGGGTTTTCCCAGTCACGAC
Terms and licenses: Academic/Nonprofit Terms; Industry Terms: Not Available to Industry
How to cite: EGFP-PML peptide was a gift from Michael Rosen (Addgene plasmid # 175246 ; http://n2t.net/addgene:175246 ; RRID:Addgene_175246)
