>Addgene plasmid #175246 | EGFP-PML peptide | depositor partial sequence | sequence record 339769 | Insert Sequence (including restriction sites)
GGCGAATTCGTGAGCAAGGGCGAGGAGCTGTTCACCGGGGTGGTGCCCATCCTGGTCGAGCTGGACGGCG
ACGTAAACGGCCACAAGTTCAGCGTGTCCGGCGAGGGCGAGGGCGATGCCACCTACGGCAAGCTGACCCT
GAAGTTCATCTGCACCACCGGCAAGCTGCCCGTGCCCTGGCCCACCCTCGTGACCACCCTGACCTACGGC
GTGCAGTGCTTCAGCCGCTACCCCGACCACATGAAGCAGCACGACTTCTTCAAGTCCGCCATGCCCGAAG
GCTACGTCCAGGAGCGCACCATCTTCTTCAAGGACGACGGCAACTACAAGACCCGCGCCGAGGTGAAGTT
CGAGGGCGACACCCTGGTGAACCGCATCGAGCTGAAGGGCATCGACTTCAAGGAGGACGGCAACATCCTG
GGGCACAAGCTGGAGTACAACTACAACAGCCACAACGTCTATATCATGGCCGACAAGCAGAAGAACGGCA
TCAAGGTGAACTTCAAGATCCGCCACAACATCGAGGACGGCAGCGTGCAGCTCGCCGACCACTACCAGCA
GAACACCCCCATCGGCGACGGCCCCGTGCTGCTGCCCGACAACCACTACCTGAGCACCCAGTCCAAGCTG
AGCAAAGACCCCAACGAGAAGCGCGATCACATGGTCCTGCTGGAGTTCGTGACCGCCGCCGGGATCACTC
TCGGCATGGACGAGCTGTACAAGGGCGGCTCTGGCGGGTCAGGGGGGAGTAAAGTAGATGTGATTGATTT
AACCATCGAGTCGAGCTCTGACGAAGAAGAGGACCCACCGGCGAAGCGTGGGTCCGCTGGCTCAGCGGGA
TCTGCGGGAAGTGCTGGAAGCGCGGGTTCCGCTGGGTCGGCGGGTTCAGCCGGTTCGGCGGGGAGTGCCG
GGTCAGCAGGTTCAGCCAGTCAGACCCAATCCCCCCGCAAAGTGATCAAGATGGAGTCAGAGGAAGGATC
CGAAAACCTGTATTTTCAG
